Addgene plasmid #98500: BB1_12_pRPP1B
Purpose: BB1 with insert: promoter PRPP1B
Depositing lab: Brigitte Gasser & Diethard Mattanovich & Michael Sauer. Depositing organization: Universitaet fur Bodenkultur Wien (BOKU-WIEN). Publication: GoldenPiCS: a Golden Gate-derived modular cloning system for applied synthetic biology in the yeast Pichia pastoris. Prielhofer R, Barrero JJ, Steuer S, Gassler T, Zahrl R, Baumann K, Sauer M, Mattanovich D, Gasser B, Marx H. BMC Syst Biol. 2017 Dec 8;11(1):123. doi: 10.1186/s12918-017-0492-3. PubMed 29221460.
Backbone
  Vector backbone: BB1
  Backbone size w/o insert (bp): 1936
  Vector type: Bacterial Expression
Growth in bacteria
  Bacterial resistance: Kanamycin, 50 μg/mL
  Growth temperature: 37°C
  Growth strain: DH10B
  Copy number: High Copy
Gene/Insert
  Gene/Insert name: RPP1B promoter
  Insert size (bp): 999
  Mutation: Internal BsaI and BpiI sites removed from insert
  Cloning method: Restriction Enzyme; 5′ cloning site BpiI (destroyed during cloning); 3′ cloning site BpiI (destroyed during cloning)
  Sequencing primers: 5′ 5'-GTAAAACGACGGCCAGTT-3' (M13-Fwd); 3′ 5´-CAGGAAACAGCTATGAC-3' (M13-Rev)
Terms and licenses: Academic/Nonprofit Terms; Industry Terms: Not Available to Industry
How to cite: BB1_12_pRPP1B was a gift from Brigitte Gasser & Diethard Mattanovich & Michael Sauer (Addgene plasmid # 98500 ; http://n2t.net/addgene:98500 ; RRID:Addgene_98500)
