[The description below was written by a language model from this plasmid's Addgene catalogue record and the feature table of its GenBank file.]
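Description:
BB1_12_pRPP1B is a level-one ("BB1") part plasmid from the GoldenPiCS toolkit, a Golden Gate-derived modular cloning system for synthetic biology in the yeast Pichia pastoris. Although catalogued as a bacterial expression vector, it functions as an E. coli storage and donor plasmid for a single regulatory part and is not an expression construct in its own right. The small backbone (about 1.9 kb, giving a 2,932 bp circular plasmid) carries a high-copy ColE1/pUC-type origin of replication. Selection relies on a kanamycin resistance gene, aph(3')-Ia, driven by the cat promoter. This marker cassette is insulated by the bidirectional tonB terminator upstream and the phage T7 early terminator downstream, which limits read-through into neighbouring regions.

The payload is a 999 bp fragment carrying the RPP1B promoter. The record does not state the source organism, though the toolkit's focus on P. pastoris suggests a promoter intended for use in that host. The insert is not annotated in the feature table, but it lies in the interval between the M13 forward and M13 reverse primer sites, which allow it to be verified by sequencing. It was cloned using BpiI sites that were destroyed in the process. Internal BsaI and BpiI recognition sites were mutated out of the promoter so that it remains intact during the type IIS restriction-ligation steps on which Golden Gate assembly depends. The "12" in the name probably denotes the fusion-site position of promoter parts, though the record does not explain it. The plasmid is typically used to supply the promoter module when building transcription units with coding sequences and terminators in higher-level GoldenPiCS backbones.
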