LOCUS       Exported 2932 bp ds-DNA circular SYN 13-MAY-2021
DEFINITION  BB1 with insert: promoter PRPP1B.
ACCESSION   .
VERSION     .
KEYWORDS    BB1_12_pRPP1B
SOURCE      synthetic DNA construct
  ORGANISM  synthetic DNA construct
REFERENCE   1 (bases 1 to 2932)
  AUTHORS   Prielhofer R, Barrero JJ, Steuer S, Gassler T, Zahrl R, Baumann K,
            Sauer M, Mattanovich D, Gasser B, Marx H
  TITLE     GoldenPiCS: a Golden Gate-derived modular cloning system for applied
            synthetic biology in the yeast Pichia pastoris.
  JOURNAL   BMC Syst Biol. 2017 Dec 8;11(1):123. doi: 10.1186/s12918-017-0492-3.
  PUBMED    29221460
REFERENCE   2 (bases 1 to 2932)
  AUTHORS   .
  TITLE     Direct Submission
  JOURNAL   Exported May 13, 2021 from SnapGene Server 1.1.58
            http://www.snapgene.com
FEATURES             Location/Qualifiers
     source          1..2932
                     /organism="synthetic DNA construct"
                     /mol_type="other DNA"
     primer_bind     40..57
                     /label=M13 Forward
                     /note="In lacZ gene. Also called M13-F20 or M13 (-21)
                     Forward"
     primer_bind     41..57
                     /label=M13 fwd
                     /note="common sequencing primer, one of multiple similar
                     variants"
     primer_bind     complement(1268..1284)
                     /label=M13 rev
                     /note="common sequencing primer, one of multiple similar
                     variants"
     primer_bind     complement(1268..1284)
                     /label=M13 Reverse
                     /note="In lacZ gene. Also called M13-rev"
     terminator      1332..1363
                     /label=tonB terminator
                     /note="bidirectional E. coli tonB-P14 transcription
                     terminator"
     promoter        1364..1466
                     /label=cat promoter
                     /note="promoter of the E. coli cat gene encoding
                     chloramphenicol acetyltransferase"
     CDS             1467..2282
                     /codon_start=1
                     /gene="aph(3')-Ia"
                     /product="aminoglycoside phosphotransferase"
                     /label=KanR
                     /note="confers resistance to kanamycin in bacteria or G418
                     (Geneticin(R)) in eukaryotes"
                     /translation="MSHIQRETSCLKPRLNSNMDADLYGYKWARDNVGQSGATIYRLYG
                     KPDAPELFLKHGKGSVANDVTDEMVRLNWLTEFMPLPTIKHFIRTPDDAWLLTTAIPGK
                     TAFQVLEEYPDSGENIVDALAVFLRRLHSIPVCNCPFNGDRVFRLAQAQSRMNNGLVGA
                     SDFDDERNGWPVEQVWKEMHKLLPFSPDSVVTHGDFSLDNLIFDEGKLIGCIDVGRVGI
                     ADRYQDLAILWNCLGEFSPSLQKRLFQKYGIDNPDMNKLQFHLMLDEFF"
     primer_bind     complement(1540..1559)
                     /label=Kan-R
                     /note="Kanamycin resistance gene, reverse primer"
     terminator      2306..2333
                     /label=T7Te terminator
                     /note="phage T7 early transcription terminator"
     rep_origin      complement(2345..2932)
                     /direction=LEFT
                     /label=ori
                     /note="high-copy-number ColE1/pMB1/pBR322/pUC origin of
                     replication"
     primer_bind     complement(2425..2444)
                     /label=pBR322ori-F
                     /note="pBR322 origin, forward primer"
ORIGIN
        1 gaagatcctt tgattttcta ccgaagaaag gcccacccgt gtaaaacgac ggccagttta
       61 tctagtcagc ttgattctag ctgatcgtgg accggaaggt gagccagtga gttgattgca
      121 gtccagttac gctggagtct gaggctcgtc ctgaatgata tgcggcctcg aattcgaaga
      181 cgcggagcca cttttgcatt tgacacaaaa tacaaattta aggagggaga tcatcgttac
      241 gaagaattta gggagggcgt gacgttccta tgcaactggt ctaaccttat tccgaaagat
      301 ctattcaatt tattttgtta tctggttaag aatgactctg agttgggtgt tacgaatgtt
      361 gaccaaattt cattgcgaat gaaattagag ggattgacac agctacgcaa tgctttggag
      421 gctaagagac aagtgttaca gaaaacatct ttacctcaat cagctcccct tcctgactct
      481 acggaccaga aggtgattgc aagatcaatc aggaacttca acaatgctcg tatctacaga
      541 catactcaag aaaaactcta tgttgctatg attgctgaac tcaaacacat agagaagggc
      601 ttactgaaag agtatcgctc taaagttgtt tcactaaaga gtatttggaa aaaagatgct
      661 acatttacta attccttact actatcacta ggatttgatt cactggaaaa agtagaggat
      721 tctaattttc aagacactgt catcctgttg tggatcatgc gaacactgaa tagagagtat
      781 tatgataaag aagatcaggc agttttaccc gaatggttac ataacctcaa gaccaagttt
      841 ccgttgtcta ctatcaacgt ggagacagag ccttacaaac ctttatacga acagttattt
      901 cctccactag cagaaagaat tccagaggtc tatgccaaag gagactggag cctagagttc
      961 atggcatatg ctggtgttat tctgagttac atcagctaca caagaggtgc caaacaggag
     1021 tgcatactgg tagaaccaat ccagggtgca acatagtaag tgttgcattc aggatgctcg
     1081 tcagtgcgcg aatttgacct cgacctctcg tgactgcgtt tcttcgttgg agaaaaaaaa
     1141 tcgctagacc ataactagaa catttcatct ataaccatca acatggcgtc ttcgaattcg
     1201 cgcgtgatct tacggcatta tacgtatgat cggtccacga tcagctagat tatctagtca
     1261 gcttgatgtc atagctgttt cctgaggctc aatactgacc atttaaatca tacctgacct
     1321 ccatagcaga aagtcaaaag cctccgaccg gaggcttttg acttgatcgg cacgtaagag
     1381 gttccaactt tcaccataat gaaataagat cactaccggg cgtatttttt gagttatcga
     1441 gattttcagg agctaaggaa gctaaaatga gccatattca acgggaaacg tcttgcttga
     1501 agccgcgatt aaattccaac atggatgctg atttatatgg gtataaatgg gctcgcgata
     1561 atgtcgggca atcaggtgcg acaatctatc gattgtatgg gaagcccgat gcgccagagt
     1621 tgtttctgaa acatggcaaa ggtagcgttg ccaatgatgt tacagatgag atggtcaggc
     1681 taaactggct gacggaattt atgcctcttc cgaccatcaa gcattttatc cgtactcctg
     1741 atgatgcatg gttactcacc actgcgatcc cagggaaaac agcattccag gtattagaag
     1801 aatatcctga ttcaggtgaa aatattgttg atgcgctggc agtgttcctg cgccggttgc
     1861 attcgattcc tgtttgtaat tgtcctttta acggcgatcg cgtatttcgt ctcgctcagg
     1921 cgcaatcacg aatgaataac ggtttggttg gtgcgagtga ttttgatgac gagcgtaatg
     1981 gctggcctgt tgaacaagtc tggaaagaaa tgcataaact cttgccattc tcaccggatt
     2041 cagtcgtcac tcatggtgat ttctcacttg ataaccttat ttttgacgag gggaaattaa
     2101 taggttgtat tgatgttgga cgagtcggaa tcgcagaccg ataccaggat cttgccatcc
     2161 tatggaactg cctcggtgag ttttctcctt cattacagaa acggcttttt caaaaatatg
     2221 gtattgataa tcctgatatg aataaattgc agtttcactt gatgctcgat gagtttttct
     2281 aatgaggacc taaatgtaat cacctggctc accttcgggt gggcctttct gcgttgctgg
     2341 cgtttttcca taggctccgc ccccctgacg agcatcacaa aaatcgatgc tcaagtcaga
     2401 ggtggcgaaa cccgacagga ctataaagat accaggcgtt tccccctgga agctccctcg
     2461 tgcgctctcc tgttccgacc ctgccgctta ccggatacct gtccgccttt ctcccttcgg
     2521 gaagcgtggc gctttctcat agctcacgct gtaggtatct cagttcggtg taggtcgttc
     2581 gctccaagct gggctgtgtg cacgaacccc ccgttcagcc cgaccgctgc gccttatccg
     2641 gtaactatcg tcttgagtcc aacccggtaa gacacgactt atcgccactg gcagcagcca
     2701 ctggtaacag gattagcaga gcgaggtatg taggcggtgc tacagagttc ttgaagtggt
     2761 ggcctaacta cggctacact agaagaacag tatttggtat ctgcgctctg ctgaagccag
     2821 ttacctcgga aaaagagttg gtagctcttg atccggcaaa caaaccaccg ctggtagcgg
     2881 tggttttttt gtttgcaagc agcagattac gcgcagaaaa aaaggatctc aa
//
